Addgene plasmid #105814: pKK-RNAi-nucCHERRYmiR-TEV-EGFP
Purpose: (Empty Backbone) Functional studies using RNAi; rescue experiments; substituting protein for its different form. miRNA cassette with nuclear mCherry expression marker; your protein of interest with C-terminal EGFP.
Depositing lab: Andrzej Dziembowski. Depositing organization: Polish Academy of Sciences, Institute of Biochemistry and Biophysics. Publication: Versatile approach for functional analysis of human proteins and efficient stable cell line generation using FLP-mediated recombination system. Szczesny RJ, Kowalska K, Klosowska-Kosicka K, Chlebowski A, Owczarek EP, Warkocki Z, Kulinski TM, Adamska D, Affek K, Jedroszkowiak A, Kotrys AV, Tomecki R, Krawczyk PS, Borowski LS, Dziembowski A. PLoS One. 2018 Mar 28;13(3):e0194887. doi: 10.1371/journal.pone.0194887. eCollection 2018. PubMed 29590189.
Backbone
  Vector backbone: BI-16 (constructed based on pcDNA5/FRT/TO from Invitrogen)
  Backbone manufacturer: Sammarco & Grabczyk (PMID: 16212928)
  Vector type: Mammalian Expression, RNAi ; Flp-In competent
  Selectable markers: Hygromycin
  Tag / fusion protein: TEV-EGFP (C terminal on backbone)
Growth in bacteria
  Bacterial resistance: Ampicillin, 100 μg/mL
  Growth temperature: 37°C
  Growth strain: DH5alpha
  Copy number: High Copy
Gene/Insert
  Gene/Insert name: None
  Tag / fusion protein: TEV-EGFP (C terminal on backbone)
Terms and licenses: Academic/Nonprofit Terms; Industry Terms: Not Available to Industry
Depositor comments: This vector is a member of the pKK-RNAi series which belongs to the pKK vector family. It enables concomitant expression of two genes: 1) a cassette encoding miRNAs that target the gene of interest, and 2) an allele of the gene of interest with the protein coding sequence harbouring silent mutations that make the mRNA insensitive to the miRNAs. As a result, the endogenous alleles of the gene of interest are silenced, whereas the exogenous copy is expressed. Furthermore, the miRNAs are cotranscriptionally expressed with a fluorescent protein reporter so that analysis can be narrowed down to cells that express miRNA, provided that applied assay can distinguish cells expressing reporter. The reporter of miRNA expression has 3 repeats of the nuclear localisation signal of SV40 large T antigen, thus, it localizes to nucleus. This vector is a derivate of the BI16 plasmid (PMID: 16212928) and is suitable for stable cell line generation using the Flp-In system. Transcription of cloned DNA is driven by a tetracycline responsive bidirectional CMV promoter (see Szczesny RJ et al. for detailed description and protocols; bioRxiv, doi: https://doi.org/10.1101/160101)
How to cite: pKK-RNAi-nucCHERRYmiR-TEV-EGFP was a gift from Andrzej Dziembowski (Addgene plasmid # 105814 ; http://n2t.net/addgene:105814 ; RRID:Addgene_105814)
