[The description below was written by a language model from this plasmid's Addgene catalogue record and pLannotate feature annotations shown in this document.]
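Description:
pKK-RNAi-nucCHERRYmiR-TEV-EGFP is an empty mammalian expression and RNAi backbone of about 7.3 kb from the pKK vector family. It derives from the BI-16 plasmid, which was itself built from pcDNA5/FRT/TO. In E. coli it is maintained as a high-copy plasmid through a ColE1/pUC-type origin with ampicillin selection. For mammalian work it is Flp-In competent. An FRT site sits directly upstream of a hygromycin resistance coding sequence, with no complete promoter annotated in front of it. In the Flp-In design, FLP-mediated integration into a genomic FRT landing site is what activates this marker, so hygromycin selects for single-site stable integrants.

The payload is organised around a tetracycline-responsive bidirectional CMV promoter, with tet operator sequences annotated on both sides of a shared CMV enhancer. One arm transcribes mCherry fused to SV40 large T nuclear localisation signals (three repeats, according to the depositor). This is followed on the same transcript by three miR-155-based flanking scaffolds and an HSV TK polyadenylation signal. miRNA expression is therefore reported by red nuclear fluorescence, and analysis can be restricted to cells that produce the miRNAs. The other arm leads into a TEV protease site and EGFP, ending in a bGH polyadenylation signal. A gene of interest cloned there is expressed with a cleavable C-terminal EGFP tag. No insert is present in this record.

The intended use is knockdown and rescue. The miRNAs silence the endogenous gene while a copy carrying silent mutations, and so insensitive to the miRNAs, is co-expressed. This allows a protein to be replaced with a wild-type or variant form in inducible stable cell lines. The depositor and sequencing-derived records give matching feature maps.
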