Features (pLannotate 1.2.2; 35 found; start..end, strand, type, name):
     18..252     +  promoter       SV40 promoter (fragment): SV40 enhancer and early promoter
    331..347     +  polyA_signal   bGH poly(A) signal (fragment): bovine growth hormone polyadenylation signal
    438..486     -  polyA_signal   HSV TK poly(A) signal: herpes simplex virus thymidine kinase polyadenylation signal (Cole and Stacy, 1985)
    602..643     -  ncRNA          3' miR-155: sequence downstream of the precursor of mouse miR-155 microRNA (Uva et al., 2013) miRNA
    707..733     -  ncRNA          5' miR-155: sequence upstream of the precursor of mouse miR-155 microRNA (Uva et al., 2013) miRNA
    740..781     -  ncRNA          3' miR-155: sequence downstream of the precursor of mouse miR-155 microRNA (Uva et al., 2013) miRNA
    845..871     -  ncRNA          5' miR-155: sequence upstream of the precursor of mouse miR-155 microRNA (Uva et al., 2013) miRNA
    878..919     -  ncRNA          3' miR-155: sequence downstream of the precursor of mouse miR-155 microRNA (Uva et al., 2013) miRNA
    983..1009    -  ncRNA          5' miR-155: sequence upstream of the precursor of mouse miR-155 microRNA (Uva et al., 2013) miRNA
   1080..1096    -  CDS            SV40 NLS (fragment): nuclear localization signal of SV40 (simian virus 40) large T antigen
   1136..1843    -  CDS            mCherry: mCherry is a basic (constitutively fluorescent) red fluorescent protein published in 2004, derived from Discosoma sp.. It is reported to be a very rapidly-maturing monomer with low acid sensitivity.
   1856..1875    -  promoter       PLtetO-1 promoter (fragment): modified phage lambda PL promoter with tet operator sites (Lutz and Bujard, 1997)
   1877..1896    -  promoter       PLtetO-1 promoter (fragment): modified phage lambda PL promoter with tet operator sites (Lutz and Bujard, 1997)
   1898..2101    -  promoter       CMV promoter: human cytomegalovirus (CMV) immediate early promoter
   2102..2249    -  enhancer       CMV enhancer (fragment): human cytomegalovirus immediate early enhancer; contains an 18-bp deletion relative to the standard CMV enhancer
   2282..2333    +  promoter       CMVd2 promoter: truncated human cytomegalovirus (CMV) immediate early promoter that yields moderately reduced expression relative to the full-length promoter
   2335..2354    +  promoter       PLtetO-1 promoter (fragment): modified phage lambda PL promoter with tet operator sites (Lutz and Bujard, 1997)
   2356..2375    +  promoter       PLtetO-1 promoter (fragment): modified phage lambda PL promoter with tet operator sites (Lutz and Bujard, 1997)
   2410..2426    +  CDS            TEV site (fragment): tobacco etch virus (TEV) protease recognition and cleavage site
   2498..3217    +  CDS            EGFP: the original enhanced GFP (Yang et al., 1996) mammalian codon-optimized
   3218..3236    +  misc_feature   MCS (fragment): multiple cloning site
   3262..3486    +  polyA_signal   bGH poly(A) signal: bovine growth hormone polyadenylation signal
   3490..3511    +  promoter       SV40 promoter (fragment): SV40 enhancer and early promoter
   3532..3765    +  rep_origin     f1 ori (fragment) (sequence partly withheld): f1 bacteriophage origin of replication; arrow indicates direction of (+) strand synthesis
   3770..3817    +  protein_bind   FRT: FLP-mediated recombination occurs in the 8-bp core sequence TCTAGAAA (Turan and Bode, 2011). FLP recombinase from the Saccharomyces cerevisiae 2μ plasmid
   3825..4847    +  CDS            HygR: aminoglycoside phosphotransferase from E. coli; aph(4)-Ia; confers resistance to hygromycin
   4857..4982    +  CDS            ble (fragment): BLE_KLEPN - Experimental evidence at protein level: Swiss-Prot protein existence level 1. Binding protein with a strong affinity to the bleomycin family of antibiotics. Binds to CL990; an antimitotic-antibiotic compound. From Klebsiella pneumoniae.
   4977..5098    +  polyA_signal   SV40 poly(A) signal: SV40 polyadenylation signal
   5171..5187    -  protein_bind   lac operator: The lac repressor binds to the lac operator to inhibit transcription in E. coli. This inhibition can be relieved by adding lactose or isopropyl-β-D-thiogalactopyranoside (IPTG). lac repressor encoded by lacI
   5195..5225    -  promoter       lac promoter: promoter for the E. coli lac operon
   5240..5261    -  protein_bind   CAP binding site: CAP binding activates transcription in the presence of cAMP. E. coli catabolite activator protein
   5274..5366    -  CDS            lacI (fragment): lac repressor; lacI; The lac repressor binds to the lac operator to inhibit transcription in E. coli. This inhibition can be relieved by adding lactose or isopropyl-β-D-thiogalactopyranoside (IPTG).
   5549..6137    -  rep_origin     ori: high-copy-number ColE1/pMB1/pBR322/pUC origin of replication
   6308..7168    -  CDS            AmpR: β-lactamase; bla; confers resistance to ampicillin, carbenicillin, and related antibiotics
   7169..7273    -  promoter       AmpR promoter: bla
>Addgene plasmid #105814 | pKK-RNAi-nucCHERRYmiR-TEV-EGFP | depositor full sequence | sequence record 200372 | pKK-RNAi-nucCHERRYmiR-TEV-EGFP sequence 7304 bps
GACGGATCGGGAGATCCGCTGTGGAATGTGTGTCAGTTAGGGTGTGGAAAGTCCCCAGGCTCCCCAGCAG
GCAGAAGTATGCAAAGCATGCATCTCAATTAGTCAGCAACCAGGTGTGGAAAGTCCCCAGGCTCCCCAGC
AGGCAGAAGTATGCAAAGCATGCATCTCAATTAGTCAGCAACCATAGTCCCGCCCCTAACTCCGCCCATC
CCGCCCCTAACTCCGCCCAGTTCCGCCCATTCTCCGCTCCATCGTTCAGATCCTTATCGATGCTATGGCA
GGGCCTGCCGCCCCGACGTTGGCTGCGAGCCCTGGGCCTTCACCCGAACTTGGGGGGTGGGGTGGGGAAA
AGGAAGAAACGCGGGCGTATTGGCCCCAATGGGGTCACGGTGGGGTATCGACAGAGTGCCAGCCCTGGGA
CCGAACCCCGCGTTTATGAACAAACGACCCAACACCCGTGCGTTTTATTCTGTCTTTTTATTGCCGTCAT
AGCGCGGGTTCCTTCCGGTATTGTCTCCTTCCGTGTTTCAGTTAGCCTCCCCCATCAGCGAACCGCGGGC
CCTCTAGATCACTAGATATGACGCGTGCGGCCGCAGATCTGGGCCATTTGTTCCATGTGAGTGCTAGTAA
CAGGCCTTGTGTCCTGAAATGTACTGCGTGGAGACGTCAGTCAGTGGCCAAAACGTCTCCACGCGCAGTA
CATTTCAGCATACAGCCTTCAGCAAGCCTCCAGGATCTGGGCCATTTGTTCCATGTGAGTGCTAGTAACA
GGCCTTGTGTCCTGAAATGTACTGCGTGGAGACGTCAGTCAGTGGCCAAAACGTCTCCACGCGCAGTACA
TTTCAGCATACAGCCTTCAGCAAGCCTCCAGGATCTGGGCCATTTGTTCCATGTGAGTGCTAGTAACAGG
CCTTGTGTCCTGAAATGTACTGCGTGGAGACGTCAGTCAGTGGCCAAAACGTCTCCACGCGCAGTACATT
TCAGCATACAGCCTTCAGCAAGCCTCCAGGATCACTTAAGACTAGCGCTCCAATTGCACTACCTCCTCTT
ACTACACCTTGCGTTTCTTCTTTGGGTCGACCTTTCTCTTCTTTTTAGGGTCCACCTTCCGCTTTTTCTT
GGGGTCTGCTGCGGCCTTGTACAGCTCGTCCATGCCGCCGGTGGAGTGGCGGCCCTCGGCGCGTTCGTAC
TGTTCCACGATGGTGTAGTCCTCGTTGTGGGAGGTGATGTCCAACTTGATGTTGACGTTGTAGGCGCCGG
GCAGCTGCACGGGCTTCTTGGCCTTGTAGGTGGTCTTGACCTCAGCGTCGTAGTGGCCGCCGTCCTTCAG
CTTCAGCCTCTGCTTGATCTCGCCCTTCAGGGCGCCGTCCTCGGGGTACATCCGCTCGGAGGAGGCCTCC
CAGCCCATGGTCTTCTTCTGCATTACGGGGCCGTCGGAGGGGAAGTTGGTGCCGCGCAGCTTCACCTTGT
AGATGAACTCGCCGTCCTGCAGGGAGGAGTCCTGGGTCACGGTCACCACGCCGCCGTCCTCGAAGTTCAT
CACGCGCTCCCACTTGAAGCCCTCGGGGAAGGACAGCTTCAAGTAGTCGGGGATGTCGGCGGGGTGCTTC
ACGTAGGCCTTGGAGCCGTACATGAACTGAGGGGACAGGATGTCCCAGGCGAAGGGCAGGGGGCCACCCT
TGGTCACCTTCAGCTTGGCGGTCTGGGTGCCCTCGTAGGGGCGGCCCTCGCCCTCGCCCTCGATCTCGAA
CTCGTGGCCGTTCACGGAGCCCTCCATGTGCACCTTGAAGCGCATGAACTCCTTGATGATGGCCATGTTA
TCCTCCTCGCCCTTGCTCACCATGGTCCTAGGACGATCTCTATCACTGATAGGGAGATCTCTATCACTGA
TAGGGAGAGCTCTGCTTATATAGACCTCCCACCGTACACGCCTACCGCCCATTTGCGTCAATGGGGCGGA
GTTGTTACGACATTTTGGAAAGTCCCGTTGATTTTGGTGCCAAAACAAACTCCCATTGACGTCAATGGGG
TGGAGACTTGGAAATCCCCGTGAGTCAAACCGCTATCCACGCCCATTGATGTACTGCCAAAACCGCATCA
CCATGGTAATAGCGATGACTAATACGTAGATGTACTGCCAAGTAGGAAAGTCCCATAAGGTCATGTACTG
GGCATAATGCCAGGCGGGCCATTTACCGTCATTGACGTCAATAGGGGGCGTACTTGGCATATGATACACT
TGATGTACTCTAGAAAAATGTCGTAACAACTCCGCCCCATTGACGCAAATGGGCGGTAGGCGTGTACGGT
GGGAGGTCTATATAAGCAGAGCTCTCCCTATCAGTGATAGAGATCTCCCTATCAGTGATAGAGATCGTCG
GATCTAAGCTTGGTACCGAGCTCGGATCCGAAAACCTGTACTTCCAAGGAACCGGTGGTCACCTGTACAA
TCGATCCTGCAGGAGCTAGCGAGAATTTGTATTTTCAGGGTGATATCATGGTGAGCAAGGGCGAGGAGCT
GTTCACCGGGGTGGTGCCCATCCTGGTCGAGCTGGACGGCGACGTAAACGGCCACAAGTTCAGCGTGTCC
GGCGAGGGCGAGGGCGATGCCACCTACGGCAAGCTGACCCTGAAGTTCATCTGCACCACCGGCAAGCTGC
CCGTGCCCTGGCCCACCCTCGTGACCACCCTGACCTACGGCGTGCAGTGCTTCAGCCGCTACCCCGACCA
CATGAAGCAGCACGACTTCTTCAAGTCCGCCATGCCCGAAGGCTACGTCCAGGAGCGCACCATCTTCTTC
AAGGACGACGGCAACTACAAGACCCGCGCCGAGGTGAAGTTCGAGGGCGACACCCTGGTGAACCGCATCG
AGCTGAAGGGCATCGACTTCAAGGAGGACGGCAACATCCTGGGGCACAAGCTGGAGTACAACTACAACAG
CCACAACGTCTATATCATGGCCGACAAGCAGAAGAACGGCATCAAGGTGAACTTCAAGATCCGCCACAAC
ATCGAGGACGGCAGCGTGCAGCTCGCCGACCACTACCAGCAGAACACCCCCATCGGCGACGGCCCCGTGC
TGCTGCCCGACAACCACTACCTGAGCACCCAGTCCGCCCTGAGCAAAGACCCCAACGAGAAGCGCGATCA
CATGGTCCTGCTGGAGTTCGTGACCGCCGCCGGGATCACTCTCGGCATGGACGAGCTGTACAAGTAATCC
GGACTCAGATCTCGAGGTTTAAACCCGCTGATCAGCCTCGACTGTGCCTTCTAGTTGCCAGCCATCTGTT
GTTTGCCCCTCCCCCGTGCCTTCCTTGACCCTGGAAGGTGCCACTCCCACTGTCCTTTCCTAATAAAATG
AGGAAATTGCATCGCATTGTCTGAGTAGGTGTCATTCTATTCTGGGGGGTGGGGTGGGGCAGGACAGCAA
GGGGGAGGATTGGGAAGACAATAGCAGGCATGCTGGGGATGCGGTGGGCTCTATGGCTTCTGAGGCGGAA
AGAACCAGCTGGGGCTCTAGGGGGTATCCCC
[124 nt withheld, positions 3532-3655]
C
[91 nt withheld, positions 3657-3747]
AGGGTGATGGTTCACGTACCTAGAAGTTCCTATTCCGAAGTTCCTATTCTCTAGAAAGTATAGGAACTTC
CTTGGCCAAAAAGCCTGAACTCACCGCGACGTCTGTCGAGAAGTTTCTGATCGAAAAGTTCGACAGCGTC
TCCGACCTGATGCAGCTCTCGGAGGGCGAAGAATCTCGTGCTTTCAGCTTCGATGTAGGAGGGCGTGGAT
ATGTCCTGCGGGTAAATAGCTGCGCCGATGGTTTCTACAAAGATCGTTATGTTTATCGGCACTTTGCATC
GGCCGCGCTCCCGATTCCGGAAGTGCTTGACATTGGGGAATTCAGCGAGAGCCTGACCTATTGCATCTCC
CGCCGTGCACAGGGTGTCACGTTGCAAGACCTGCCTGAAACCGAACTGCCCGCTGTTCTGCAGCCGGTCG
CGGAGGCCATGGATGCGATCGCTGCGGCCGATCTTAGCCAGACGAGCGGGTTCGGCCCATTCGGACCGCA
AGGAATCGGTCAATACACTACATGGCGTGATTTCATATGCGCGATTGCTGATCCCCATGTGTATCACTGG
CAAACTGTGATGGACGACACCGTCAGTGCGTCCGTCGCGCAGGCTCTCGATGAGCTGATGCTTTGGGCCG
AGGACTGCCCCGAAGTCCGGCACCTCGTGCACGCGGATTTCGGCTCCAACAATGTCCTGACGGACAATGG
CCGCATAACAGCGGTCATTGACTGGAGCGAGGCGATGTTCGGGGATTCCCAATACGAGGTCGCCAACATC
TTCTTCTGGAGGCCGTGGTTGGCTTGTATGGAGCAGCAGACGCGCTACTTCGAGCGGAGGCATCCGGAGC
TTGCAGGATCGCCGCGGCTCCGGGCGTATATGCTCCGCATTGGTCTTGACCAACTCTATCAGAGCTTGGT
TGACGGCAATTTCGATGATGCAGCTTGGGCGCAGGGTCGATGCGACGCAATCGTCCGATCCGGAGCCGGG
ACTGTCGGGCGTACACAAATCGCCCGCAGAAGCGCGGCCGTCTGGACCGATGGCTGTGTAGAAGTACTCG
CCGATAGTGGAAACCGACGCCCCAGCACTCGTCCGAGGGCAAAGGAATAGCACGTACTACGAGATTTCGA
TTCCACCGCCGCCTTCTATGAAAGGTTGGGCTTCGGAATCGTTTTCCGGGACGCCGGCTGGATGATCCTC
CAGCGCGGGGATCTCATGCTGGAGTTCTTCGCCCACCCCAACTTGTTTATTGCAGCTTATAATGGTTACA
AATAAAGCAATAGCATCACAAATTTCACAAATAAAGCATTTTTTTCACTGCATTCTAGTTGTGGTTTGTC
CAAACTCATCAATGTATCTTATCATGTCTGTATACCGTCGACCTCTAGCTAGAGCTTGGCGTAATCATGG
TCATAGCTGTTTCCTGTGTGAAATTGTTATCCGCTCACAATTCCACACAACATACGAGCCGGAAGCATAA
AGTGTAAAGCCTGGGGTGCCTAATGAGTGAGCTAACTCACATTAATTGCGTTGCGCTCACTGCCCGCTTT
CCAGTCGGGAAACCTGTCGTGCCAGCTGCATTAATGAATCGGCCAACGCGCGGGGAGAGGCGGTTTGCGT
ATTGGGCGCTCTTCCGCTTCCTCGCTCACTGACTCGCTGCGCTCGGTCGTTCGGCTGCGGCGAGCGGTAT
CAGCTCACTCAAAGGCGGTAATACGGTTATCCACAGAATCAGGGGATAACGCAGGAAAGAACATGTGAGC
AAAAGGCCAGCAAAAGGCCAGGAACCGTAAAAAGGCCGCGTTGCTGGCGTTTTTCCATAGGCTCCGCCCC
CCTGACGAGCATCACAAAAATCGACGCTCAAGTCAGAGGTGGCGAAACCCGACAGGACTATAAAGATACC
AGGCGTTTCCCCCTGGAAGCTCCCTCGTGCGCTCTCCTGTTCCGACCCTGCCGCTTACCGGATACCTGTC
CGCCTTTCTCCCTTCGGGAAGCGTGGCGCTTTCTCATAGCTCACGCTGTAGGTATCTCAGTTCGGTGTAG
GTCGTTCGCTCCAAGCTGGGCTGTGTGCACGAACCCCCCGTTCAGCCCGACCGCTGCGCCTTATCCGGTA
ACTATCGTCTTGAGTCCAACCCGGTAAGACACGACTTATCGCCACTGGCAGCAGCCACTGGTAACAGGAT
TAGCAGAGCGAGGTATGTAGGCGGTGCTACAGAGTTCTTGAAGTGGTGGCCTAACTACGGCTACACTAGA
AGAACAGTATTTGGTATCTGCGCTCTGCTGAAGCCAGTTACCTTCGGAAAAAGAGTTGGTAGCTCTTGAT
CCGGCAAACAAACCACCGCTGGTAGCGGTGGTTTTTTTGTTTGCAAGCAGCAGATTACGCGCAGAAAAAA
AGGATCTCAAGAAGATCCTTTGATCTTTTCTACGGGGTCTGACGCTCAGTGGAACGAAAACTCACGTTAA
GGGATTTTGGTCATGAGATTATCAAAAAGGATCTTCACCTAGATCCTTTTAAATTAAAAATGAAGTTTTA
AATCAATCTAAAGTATATATGAGTAAACTTGGTCTGACAGTTACCAATGCTTAATCAGTGAGGCACCTAT
CTCAGCGATCTGTCTATTTCGTTCATCCATAGTTGCCTGACTCCCCGTCGTGTAGATAACTACGATACGG
GAGGGCTTACCATCTGGCCCCAGTGCTGCAATGATACCGCGAGACCCACGCTCACCGGCTCCAGATTTAT
CAGCAATAAACCAGCCAGCCGGAAGGGCCGAGCGCAGAAGTGGTCCTGCAACTTTATCCGCCTCCATCCA
GTCTATTAATTGTTGCCGGGAAGCTAGAGTAAGTAGTTCGCCAGTTAATAGTTTGCGCAACGTTGTTGCC
ATTGCTACAGGCATCGTGGTGTCACGCTCGTCGTTTGGTATGGCTTCATTCAGCTCCGGTTCCCAACGAT
CAAGGCGAGTTACATGATCCCCCATGTTGTGCAAAAAAGCGGTTAGCTCCTTCGGTCCTCCGATCGTTGT
CAGAAGTAAGTTGGCCGCAGTGTTATCACTCATGGTTATGGCAGCACTGCATAATTCTCTTACTGTCATG
CCATCCGTAAGATGCTTTTCTGTGACTGGTGAGTACTCAACCAAGTCATTCTGAGAATAGTGTATGCGGC
GACCGAGTTGCTCTTGCCCGGCGTCAATACGGGATAATACCGCGCCACATAGCAGAACTTTAAAAGTGCT
CATCATTGGAAAACGTTCTTCGGGGCGAAAACTCTCAAGGATCTTACCGCTGTTGAGATCCAGTTCGATG
TAACCCACTCGTGCACCCAACTGATCTTCAGCATCTTTTACTTTCACCAGCGTTTCTGGGTGAGCAAAAA
CAGGAAGGCAAAATGCCGCAAAAAAGGGAATAAGGGCGACACGGAAATGTTGAATACTCATACTCTTCCT
TTTTCAATATTATTGAAGCATTTATCAGGGTTATTGTCTCATGAGCGGATACATATTTGAATGTATTTAG
AAAAATAAACAAATAGGGGTTCCGCGCACATTTCCCCGAAAAGTGCCACCTGACGTC
