Features (pLannotate 1.2.2; 35 found; start..end, strand, type, name):
     23..257     +  promoter       SV40 promoter (fragment): SV40 enhancer and early promoter
    336..352     +  polyA_signal   bGH poly(A) signal (fragment): bovine growth hormone polyadenylation signal
    443..491     -  polyA_signal   HSV TK poly(A) signal: herpes simplex virus thymidine kinase polyadenylation signal (Cole and Stacy, 1985)
    607..648     -  ncRNA          3' miR-155: sequence downstream of the precursor of mouse miR-155 microRNA (Uva et al., 2013) miRNA
    712..738     -  ncRNA          5' miR-155: sequence upstream of the precursor of mouse miR-155 microRNA (Uva et al., 2013) miRNA
    745..786     -  ncRNA          3' miR-155: sequence downstream of the precursor of mouse miR-155 microRNA (Uva et al., 2013) miRNA
    850..876     -  ncRNA          5' miR-155: sequence upstream of the precursor of mouse miR-155 microRNA (Uva et al., 2013) miRNA
    883..924     -  ncRNA          3' miR-155: sequence downstream of the precursor of mouse miR-155 microRNA (Uva et al., 2013) miRNA
    988..1014    -  ncRNA          5' miR-155: sequence upstream of the precursor of mouse miR-155 microRNA (Uva et al., 2013) miRNA
   1085..1101    -  CDS            SV40 NLS (fragment): nuclear localization signal of SV40 (simian virus 40) large T antigen
   1141..1848    -  CDS            mCherry: mCherry is a basic (constitutively fluorescent) red fluorescent protein published in 2004, derived from Discosoma sp.. It is reported to be a very rapidly-maturing monomer with low acid sensitivity.
   1861..1880    -  promoter       PLtetO-1 promoter (fragment): modified phage lambda PL promoter with tet operator sites (Lutz and Bujard, 1997)
   1882..1901    -  promoter       PLtetO-1 promoter (fragment): modified phage lambda PL promoter with tet operator sites (Lutz and Bujard, 1997)
   1903..2106    -  promoter       CMV promoter: human cytomegalovirus (CMV) immediate early promoter
   2107..2254    -  enhancer       CMV enhancer (fragment): human cytomegalovirus immediate early enhancer; contains an 18-bp deletion relative to the standard CMV enhancer
   2286..2337    +  promoter       CMVd2 promoter: truncated human cytomegalovirus (CMV) immediate early promoter that yields moderately reduced expression relative to the full-length promoter
   2339..2358    +  promoter       PLtetO-1 promoter (fragment): modified phage lambda PL promoter with tet operator sites (Lutz and Bujard, 1997)
   2360..2379    +  promoter       PLtetO-1 promoter (fragment): modified phage lambda PL promoter with tet operator sites (Lutz and Bujard, 1997)
   2414..2430    +  CDS            TEV site (fragment): tobacco etch virus (TEV) protease recognition and cleavage site
   2502..3221    +  CDS            EGFP: the original enhanced GFP (Yang et al., 1996) mammalian codon-optimized
   3222..3240    +  misc_feature   MCS (fragment): multiple cloning site
   3266..3490    +  polyA_signal   bGH poly(A) signal: bovine growth hormone polyadenylation signal
   3494..3515    +  promoter       SV40 promoter (fragment): SV40 enhancer and early promoter
   3536..3769    +  rep_origin     f1 ori (fragment) (sequence partly withheld): f1 bacteriophage origin of replication; arrow indicates direction of (+) strand synthesis
   3774..3821    +  protein_bind   FRT: FLP-mediated recombination occurs in the 8-bp core sequence TCTAGAAA (Turan and Bode, 2011). FLP recombinase from the Saccharomyces cerevisiae 2μ plasmid
   3829..4851    +  CDS            HygR: aminoglycoside phosphotransferase from E. coli; aph(4)-Ia; confers resistance to hygromycin
   4861..4986    +  CDS            ble (fragment): BLE_KLEPN - Experimental evidence at protein level: Swiss-Prot protein existence level 1. Binding protein with a strong affinity to the bleomycin family of antibiotics. Binds to CL990; an antimitotic-antibiotic compound. From Klebsiella pneumoniae.
   4981..5102    +  polyA_signal   SV40 poly(A) signal: SV40 polyadenylation signal
   5175..5191    -  protein_bind   lac operator: The lac repressor binds to the lac operator to inhibit transcription in E. coli. This inhibition can be relieved by adding lactose or isopropyl-β-D-thiogalactopyranoside (IPTG). lac repressor encoded by lacI
   5199..5229    -  promoter       lac promoter: promoter for the E. coli lac operon
   5244..5265    -  protein_bind   CAP binding site: CAP binding activates transcription in the presence of cAMP. E. coli catabolite activator protein
   5278..5370    -  CDS            lacI (fragment): lac repressor; lacI; The lac repressor binds to the lac operator to inhibit transcription in E. coli. This inhibition can be relieved by adding lactose or isopropyl-β-D-thiogalactopyranoside (IPTG).
   5553..6141    -  rep_origin     ori: high-copy-number ColE1/pMB1/pBR322/pUC origin of replication
   6312..7172    -  CDS            AmpR: β-lactamase; bla; confers resistance to ampicillin, carbenicillin, and related antibiotics
   7173..7277    -  promoter       AmpR promoter: bla
>Addgene plasmid #105814 | pKK-RNAi-nucCHERRYmiR-TEV-EGFP | addgene full sequence | sequence record 203426 | Addgene NGS Result
ACGTCGACGGATCGGGAGATCCGCTGTGGAATGTGTGTCAGTTAGGGTGTGGAAAGTCCCCAGGCTCCCC
AGCAGGCAGAAGTATGCAAAGCATGCATCTCAATTAGTCAGCAACCAGGTGTGGAAAGTCCCCAGGCTCC
CCAGCAGGCAGAAGTATGCAAAGCATGCATCTCAATTAGTCAGCAACCATAGTCCCGCCCCTAACTCCGC
CCATCCCGCCCCTAACTCCGCCCAGTTCCGCCCATTCTCCGCTCCATCGTTCAGATCCTTATCGATGCTA
TGGCAGGGCCTGCCGCCCCGACGTTGGCTGCGAGCCCTGGGCCTTCACCCGAACTTGGGGGGTGGGGTGG
GGAAAAGGAAGAAACGCGGGCGTATTGGCCCCAATGGGGTCACGGTGGGGTATCGACAGAGTGCCAGCCC
TGGGACCGAACCCCGCGTTTATGAACAAACGACCCAACACCCGTGCGTTTTATTCTGTCTTTTTATTGCC
GTCATAGCGCGGGTTCCTTCCGGTATTGTCTCCTTCCGTGTTTCAGTTAGCCTCCCCCATCAGCGAACCG
CGGGCCCTCTAGATCACTAGATATGACGCGTGCGGCCGCAGATCTGGGCCATTTGTTCCATGTGAGTGCT
AGTAACAGGCCTTGTGTCCTGAAATGTACTGCGTGGAGACGTCAGTCAGTGGCCAAAACGTCTCCACGCG
CAGTACATTTCAGCATACAGCCTTCAGCAAGCCTCCAGGATCTGGGCCATTTGTTCCATGTGAGTGCTAG
TAACAGGCCTTGTGTCCTGAAATGTACTGCGTGGAGACGTCAGTCAGTGGCCAAAACGTCTCCACGCGCA
GTACATTTCAGCATACAGCCTTCAGCAAGCCTCCAGGATCTGGGCCATTTGTTCCATGTGAGTGCTAGTA
ACAGGCCTTGTGTCCTGAAATGTACTGCGTGGAGACGTCAGTCAGTGGCCAAAACGTCTCCACGCGCAGT
ACATTTCAGCATACAGCCTTCAGCAAGCCTCCAGGATCACTTAAGACTAGCGCTCCAATTGCACTACCTC
CTCTTACTACACCTTGCGTTTCTTCTTTGGGTCGACCTTTCTCTTCTTTTTAGGGTCCACCTTCCGCTTT
TTCTTGGGGTCTGCTGCGGCCTTGTACAGCTCGTCCATGCCGCCGGTGGAGTGGCGGCCCTCGGCGCGTT
CGTACTGTTCCACGATGGTGTAGTCCTCGTTGTGGGAGGTGATGTCCAACTTGATGTTGACGTTGTAGGC
GCCGGGCAGCTGCACGGGCTTCTTGGCCTTGTAGGTGGTCTTGACCTCAGCGTCGTAGTGGCCGCCGTCC
TTCAGCTTCAGCCTCTGCTTGATCTCGCCCTTCAGGGCGCCGTCCTCGGGGTACATCCGCTCGGAGGAGG
CCTCCCAGCCCATGGTCTTCTTCTGCATTACGGGGCCGTCGGAGGGGAAGTTGGTGCCGCGCAGCTTCAC
CTTGTAGATGAACTCGCCGTCCTGCAGGGAGGAGTCCTGGGTCACGGTCACCACGCCGCCGTCCTCGAAG
TTCATCACGCGCTCCCACTTGAAGCCCTCGGGGAAGGACAGCTTCAAGTAGTCGGGGATGTCGGCGGGGT
GCTTCACGTAGGCCTTGGAGCCGTACATGAACTGAGGGGACAGGATGTCCCAGGCGAAGGGCAGGGGGCC
ACCCTTGGTCACCTTCAGCTTGGCGGTCTGGGTGCCCTCGTAGGGGCGGCCCTCGCCCTCGCCCTCGATC
TCGAACTCGTGGCCGTTCACGGAGCCCTCCATGTGCACCTTGAAGCGCATGAACTCCTTGATGATGGCCA
TGTTATCCTCCTCGCCCTTGCTCACCATGGTCCTAGGACGATCTCTATCACTGATAGGGAGATCTCTATC
ACTGATAGGGAGAGCTCTGCTTATATAGACCTCCCACCGTACACGCCTACCGCCCATTTGCGTCAATGGG
GCGGAGTTGTTACGACATTTTGGAAAGTCCCGTTGATTTTGGTGCCAAAACAAACTCCCATTGACGTCAA
TGGGGTGGAGACTTGGAAATCCCCGTGAGTCAAACCGCTATCCACGCCCATTGATGTACTGCCAAAACCG
CATCACCATGGTAATAGCGATGACTAATACGTAGATGTACTGCCAAGTAGGAAAGTCCCATAAGGTCATG
TACTGGGCATAATGCCAGGCGGGCCATTTACCGTCATTGACGTCAATAGGGGGCGTACTTGGCATATGAT
ACACTTGATGTACTCTAGAAAATGTCGTAACAACTCCGCCCCATTGACGCAAATGGGCGGTAGGCGTGTA
CGGTGGGAGGTCTATATAAGCAGAGCTCTCCCTATCAGTGATAGAGATCTCCCTATCAGTGATAGAGATC
GTCGGATCTAAGCTTGGTACCGAGCTCGGATCCGAAAACCTGTACTTCCAAGGAACCGGTGGTCACCTGT
ACAATCGATCCTGCAGGAGCTAGCGAGAATTTGTATTTTCAGGGTGATATCATGGTGAGCAAGGGCGAGG
AGCTGTTCACCGGGGTGGTGCCCATCCTGGTCGAGCTGGACGGCGACGTAAACGGCCACAAGTTCAGCGT
GTCCGGCGAGGGCGAGGGCGATGCCACCTACGGCAAGCTGACCCTGAAGTTCATCTGCACCACCGGCAAG
CTGCCCGTGCCCTGGCCCACCCTCGTGACCACCCTGACCTACGGCGTGCAGTGCTTCAGCCGCTACCCCG
ACCACATGAAGCAGCACGACTTCTTCAAGTCCGCCATGCCCGAAGGCTACGTCCAGGAGCGCACCATCTT
CTTCAAGGACGACGGCAACTACAAGACCCGCGCCGAGGTGAAGTTCGAGGGCGACACCCTGGTGAACCGC
ATCGAGCTGAAGGGCATCGACTTCAAGGAGGACGGCAACATCCTGGGGCACAAGCTGGAGTACAACTACA
ACAGCCACAACGTCTATATCATGGCCGACAAGCAGAAGAACGGCATCAAGGTGAACTTCAAGATCCGCCA
CAACATCGAGGACGGCAGCGTGCAGCTCGCCGACCACTACCAGCAGAACACCCCCATCGGCGACGGCCCC
GTGCTGCTGCCCGACAACCACTACCTGAGCACCCAGTCCGCCCTGAGCAAAGACCCCAACGAGAAGCGCG
ATCACATGGTCCTGCTGGAGTTCGTGACCGCCGCCGGGATCACTCTCGGCATGGACGAGCTGTACAAGTA
ATCCGGACTCAGATCTCGAGGTTTAAACCCGCTGATCAGCCTCGACTGTGCCTTCTAGTTGCCAGCCATC
TGTTGTTTGCCCCTCCCCCGTGCCTTCCTTGACCCTGGAAGGTGCCACTCCCACTGTCCTTTCCTAATAA
AATGAGGAAATTGTATCGCATTGTCTGAGTAGGTGTCATTCTATTCTGGGGGGTGGGGTGGGGCAGGACA
GCAAGGGGGAGGATTGGGAAGACAATAGCAGGCATGCTGGGGATGCGGTGGGCTCTATGGCTTCTGAGGC
GGAAAGAACCAGCTGGGGCTCTAGGGGGTATCCCC
[124 nt withheld, positions 3536-3659]
C
[91 nt withheld, positions 3661-3751]
AGGGTGATGGTTCACGTACCTAGAAGTTCCTATTCCGAAGTTCCTATTCTCTAGAAAGTATAGGAACTTC
CTTGGCCAAAAAGCCTGAACTCACCGCGACGTCTGTCGAGAAGTTTCTGATCGAAAAGTTCGACAGCGTC
TCCGACCTGATGCAGCTCTCGGAGGGCGAAGAATCTCGTGCTTTCAGCTTCGATGTAGGAGGGCGTGGAT
ATGTCCTGCGGGTAAATAGCTGCGCCGATGGTTTCTACAAAGATCGTTATGTTTATCGGCACTTTGCATC
GGCCGCGCTCCCGATTCCGGAAGTGCTTGACATTGGGGAATTCAGCGAGAGCCTGACCTATTGCATCTCC
CGCCGTGCACAGGGTGTCACGTTGCAAGACCTGCCTGAAACCGAACTGCCCGCTGTTCTGCAGCCGGTCG
CGGAGGCCATGGATGCGATCGCTGCGGCCGATCTTAGCCAGACGAGCGGGTTCGGCCCATTCGGACCGCA
AGGAATCGGTCAATACACTACATGGCGTGATTTCATATGCGCGATTGCTGATCCCCATGTGTATCACTGG
CAAACTGTGATGGACGACACCGTCAGTGCGTCCGTCGCGCAGGCTCTCGATGAGCTGATGCTTTGGGCCG
AGGACTGCCCCGAAGTCCGGCACCTCGTGCACGCGGATTTCGGCTCCAACAATGTCCTGACGGACAATGG
CCGCATAACAGCGGTCATTGACTGGAGCGAGGCGATGTTCGGGGATTCCCAATACGAGGTCGCCAACATC
TTCTTCTGGAGGCCGTGGTTGGCTTGTATGGAGCAGCAGACGCGCTACTTCGAGCGGAGGCATCCGGAGC
TTGCAGGATCGCCGCGGCTCCGGGCGTATATGCTCCGCATTGGTCTTGACCAACTCTATCAGAGCTTGGT
TGACGGCAATTTCGATGATGCAGCTTGGGCGCAGGGTCGATGCGACGCAATCGTCCGATCCGGAGCCGGG
ACTGTCGGGCGTACACAAATCGCCCGCAGAAGCGCGGCCGTCTGGACCGATGGCTGTGTAGAAGTACTCG
CCGATAGTGGAAACCGACGCCCCAGCACTCGTCCGAGGGCAAAGGAATAGCACGTACTACGAGATTTCGA
TTCCACCGCCGCCTTCTATGAAAGGTTGGGCTTCGGAATCGTTTTCCGGGACGCCGGCTGGATGATCCTC
CAGCGCGGGGATCTCATGCTGGAGTTCTTCGCCCACCCCAACTTGTTTATTGCAGCTTATAATGGTTACA
AATAAAGCAATAGCATCACAAATTTCACAAATAAAGCATTTTTTTCACTGCATTCTAGTTGTGGTTTGTC
CAAACTCATCAATGTATCTTATCATGTCTGTATACCGTCGACCTCTAGCTAGAGCTTGGCGTAATCATGG
TCATAGCTGTTTCCTGTGTGAAATTGTTATCCGCTCACAATTCCACACAACATACGAGCCGGAAGCATAA
AGTGTAAAGCCTGGGGTGCCTAATGAGTGAGCTAACTCACATTAATTGCGTTGCGCTCACTGCCCGCTTT
CCAGTCGGGAAACCTGTCGTGCCAGCTGCATTAATGAATCGGCCAACGCGCGGGGAGAGGCGGTTTGCGT
ATTGGGCGCTCTTCCGCTTCCTCGCTCACTGACTCGCTGCGCTCGGTCGTTCGGCTGCGGCGAGCGGTAT
CAGCTCACTCAAAGGCGGTAATACGGTTATCCACAGAATCAGGGGATAACGCAGGAAAGAACATGTGAGC
AAAAGGCCAGCAAAAGGCCAGGAACCGTAAAAAGGCCGCGTTGCTGGCGTTTTTCCATAGGCTCCGCCCC
CCTGACGAGCATCACAAAAATCGACGCTCAAGTCAGAGGTGGCGAAACCCGACAGGACTATAAAGATACC
AGGCGTTTCCCCCTGGAAGCTCCCTCGTGCGCTCTCCTGTTCCGACCCTGCCGCTTACCGGATACCTGTC
CGCCTTTCTCCCTTCGGGAAGCGTGGCGCTTTCTCATAGCTCACGCTGTAGGTATCTCAGTTCGGTGTAG
GTCGTTCGCTCCAAGCTGGGCTGTGTGCACGAACCCCCCGTTCAGCCCGACCGCTGCGCCTTATCCGGTA
ACTATCGTCTTGAGTCCAACCCGGTAAGACACGACTTATCGCCACTGGCAGCAGCCACTGGTAACAGGAT
TAGCAGAGCGAGGTATGTAGGCGGTGCTACAGAGTTCTTGAAGTGGTGGCCTAACTACGGCTACACTAGA
AGAACAGTATTTGGTATCTGCGCTCTGCTGAAGCCAGTTACCTTCGGAAAAAGAGTTGGTAGCTCTTGAT
CCGGCAAACAAACCACCGCTGGTAGCGGTGGTTTTTTTGTTTGCAAGCAGCAGATTACGCGCAGAAAAAA
AGGATCTCAAGAAGATCCTTTGATCTTTTCTACGGGGTCTGACGCTCAGTGGAACGAAAACTCACGTTAA
GGGATTTTGGTCATGAGATTATCAAAAAGGATCTTCACCTAGATCCTTTTAAATTAAAAATGAAGTTTTA
AATCAATCTAAAGTATATATGAGTAAACTTGGTCTGACAGTTACCAATGCTTAATCAGTGAGGCACCTAT
CTCAGCGATCTGTCTATTTCGTTCATCCATAGTTGCCTGACTCCCCGTCGTGTAGATAACTACGATACGG
GAGGGCTTACCATCTGGCCCCAGTGCTGCAATGATACCGCGAGACCCACGCTCACCGGCTCCAGATTTAT
CAGCAATAAACCAGCCAGCCGGAAGGGCCGAGCGCAGAAGTGGTCCTGCAACTTTATCCGCCTCCATCCA
GTCTATTAATTGTTGCCGGGAAGCTAGAGTAAGTAGTTCGCCAGTTAATAGTTTGCGCAACGTTGTTGCC
ATTGCTACAGGCATCGTGGTGTCACGCTCGTCGTTTGGTATGGCTTCATTCAGCTCCGGTTCCCAACGAT
CAAGGCGAGTTACATGATCCCCCATGTTGTGCAAAAAAGCGGTTAGCTCCTTCGGTCCTCCGATCGTTGT
CAGAAGTAAGTTGGCCGCAGTGTTATCACTCATGGTTATGGCAGCACTGCATAATTCTCTTACTGTCATG
CCATCCGTAAGATGCTTTTCTGTGACTGGTGAGTACTCAACCAAGTCATTCTGAGAATAGTGTATGCGGC
GACCGAGTTGCTCTTGCCCGGCGTCAATACGGGATAATACCGCGCCACATAGCAGAACTTTAAAAGTGCT
CATCATTGGAAAACGTTCTTCGGGGCGAAAACTCTCAAGGATCTTACCGCTGTTGAGATCCAGTTCGATG
TAACCCACTCGTGCACCCAACTGATCTTCAGCATCTTTTACTTTCACCAGCGTTTCTGGGTGAGCAAAAA
CAGGAAGGCAAAATGCCGCAAAAAAGGGAATAAGGGCGACACGGAAATGTTGAATACTCATACTCTTCCT
TTTTCAATATTATTGAAGCATTTATCAGGGTTATTGTCTCATGAGCGGATACATATTTGAATGTATTTAG
AAAAATAAACAAATAGGGGTTCCGCGCACATTTCCCCGAAAAGTGCCACCTG
